>Addgene plasmid #173476 | pTwist-SARS-CoV-2 Δ18 P.1 | addgene full sequence | sequence record 339076 | Addgene NGS Result
GTGAACTTCACAAATAGAACGCAGCTCCCATCCGCTTACACGAACTCTTTTACTCGTGGAGTATACTATC
CCGATAAAGTCTTTAGGTCCAGTGTCCTTCATTCTACTCAAGACCTTTTCCTGCCATTCTTCTCAAATGT
CACCTGGTTCCATGCTATCCACGTTTCTGGCACCAACGGAACTAAACGATTTGATAATCCCGTCTTGCCA
TTTAACGATGGCGTATACTTTGCCTCAACGGAGAAGTCCAACATTATCCGGGGATGGATATTTGGCACCA
CCCTGGACTCCAAGACACAGTCTCTCCTCATTGTGAACAACGCCACCAATGTCGTCATCAAAGTCTGTGA
ATTTCAATTTTGTAACTATCCCTTTCTCGGGGTTTATTATCATAAGAATAACAAGTCTTGGATGGAGTCA
GAGTTCCGCGTTTACAGTTCCGCTAACAACTGTACTTTTGAGTACGTTTCCCAACCATTTCTCATGGATC
TTGAAGGGAAGCAAGGCAACTTCAAGAATCTCAGCGAATTTGTGTTTAAGAATATAGACGGCTACTTCAA
AATTTATAGCAAGCATACCCCGATAAATCTGGTTCGGGATCTCCCTCAAGGCTTCTCCGCGTTGGAACCC
CTCGTGGACTTGCCGATTGGCATCAACATCACCCGGTTCCAAACCCTTCTTGCCCTTCATCGAAGCTACC
TCACGCCTGGCGACAGTAGTAGTGGTTGGACAGCGGGCGCAGCAGCCTACTATGTGGGATATTTGCAACC
ACGCACCTTTCTTCTCAAATATAACGAAAACGGAACAATTACCGATGCCGTAGACTGTGCCCTCGATCCC
CTGTCCGAAACTAAATGCACACTCAAGTCCTTCACAGTTGAGAAAGGCATATACCAAACCAGTAACTTCC
GCGTCCAACCCACCGAATCCATTGTTCGATTCCCTAACATCACCAATTTGTGTCCTTTCGGTGAAGTATT
TAATGCCACTCGATTTGCATCAGTTTATGCCTGGAATCGCAAGCGAATATCAAATTGTGTTGCAGATTAT
AGTGTCCTGTATAATAGCGCATCATTCAGCACTTTTAAGTGTTATGGGGTCAGCCCTACGAAATTGAATG
ACTTGTGTTTTACCAACGTTTACGCAGATTCTTTCGTCATACGCGGCGACGAAGTCCGACAGATTGCACC
GGGGCAAACCGGAACGATAGCAGACTATAATTATAAGTTGCCGGATGACTTCACCGGCTGCGTTATAGCA
TGGAACTCCAATAATCTCGATTCAAAAGTCGGCGGCAACTATAATTATCTTTACCGCCTGTTTCGCAAGT
CAAATCTGAAGCCCTTTGAACGTGACATCTCCACCGAAATTTATCAAGCTGGCAGCACCCCATGTAATGG
AGTGAAAGGGTTTAACTGTTATTTTCCCCTTCAATCATACGGATTTCAACCAACATATGGGGTGGGCTAT
CAACCATATCGGGTGGTAGTCTTGAGCTTTGAGCTGCTCCACGCACCGGCTACAGTTTGCGGACCGAAGA
AAAGCACTAACCTGGTGAAGAATAAATGTGTGAACTTCAACTTTAATGGGCTCACCGGAACAGGGGTGCT
GACAGAATCAAACAAGAAATTTCTCCCTTTTCAACAATTTGGTAGAGACATTGCCGATACCACAGATGCC
GTCCGCGATCCGCAAACACTGGAAATCCTCGATATAACACCCTGTAGCTTCGGCGGGGTCAGCGTGATAA
CTCCCGGAACGAACACATCCAACCAAGTGGCTGTCCTGTATCAAGGTGTCAACTGTACCGAAGTCCCTGT
GGCGATACACGCCGACCAACTGACACCCACCTGGAGAGTCTACTCAACAGGTTCCAATGTCTTTCAAACT
AGAGCGGGTTGTCTCATTGGCGCTGAGTATGTCAATAATTCATACGAATGTGATATTCCTATTGGGGCAG
GAATCTGTGCGTCTTATCAAACTCAAACGAACTCACCACGGCGCGCTCGCTCAGTAGCCAGCCAGTCCAT
AATCGCCTATACCATGAGTCTCGGGGCTGAGAACTCCGTGGCTTATTCAAACAATTCCATCGCAATCCCA
ACTAACTTTACCATTAGCGTTACCACGGAAATCTTGCCCGTCAGCATGACTAAGACGAGCGTAGACTGTA
CGATGTATATCTGTGGGGATTCCACCGAGTGTAGCAACCTCTTGCTTCAATACGGGTCTTTCTGTACTCA
ACTCAACCGAGCATTGACCGGAATTGCGGTCGAACAAGACAAGAATACCCAAGAGGTGTTCGCACAAGTA
AAGCAAATATACAAAACGCCGCCAATCAAAGATTTTGGCGGGTTTAATTTTAGCCAAATACTGCCAGACC
CATCTAAGCCTTCAAAACGCAGCTTTATCGAGGATCTGCTGTTCAACAAAGTTACGTTGGCTGACGCGGG
TTTCATTAAGCAGTATGGGGATTGTTTGGGAGACATTGCGGCCCGCGACCTTATCTGTGCTCAAAAATTC
AATGGGTTGACAGTTCTGCCCCCTCTGCTCACTGATGAGATGATTGCACAGTATACATCAGCATTGTTGG
CAGGAACCATTACATCCGGCTGGACTTTTGGCGCGGGTGCGGCCCTTCAAATACCTTTCGCTATGCAAAT
GGCTTACAGATTCAATGGGATTGGTGTCACGCAAAATGTATTGTATGAAAATCAGAAGCTGATCGCTAAT
CAATTTAACAGCGCGATTGGCAAGATCCAAGATTCACTGTCAAGCACAGCGTCCGCCCTCGGCAAACTCC
AAGATGTTGTGAATCAAAACGCCCAGGCCCTGAATACCCTCGTGAAGCAACTGAGTTCTAACTTCGGCGC
AATCTCCAGCGTCCTCAACGACATATTGTCCAGACTTGATAAGGTGGAAGCCGAGGTGCAAATTGATCGG
CTCATCACAGGCAGGCTCCAGTCACTCCAAACTTATGTGACACAACAGTTGATCCGGGCTGCTGAGATAC
GAGCAAGCGCCAACCTGGCCGCCATTAAAATGTCAGAGTGCGTGCTCGGGCAGTCCAAACGGGTTGACTT
TTGTGGCAAGGGCTATCACTTGATGTCCTTCCCCCAATCCGCCCCACATGGAGTGGTCTTTCTCCACGTC
ACTTATGTCCCTGCTCAAGAGAAGAACTTTACGACAGCTCCAGCAATCTGTCACGATGGCAAAGCGCACT
TTCCCAGGGAAGGCGTTTTCGTCAGTAATGGCACGCATTGGTTTGTGACCCAAAGGAATTTCTATGAACC
CCAAATCATAACCACTGACAATACATTTGTCTCAGGCAACTGTGATGTGGTCATTGGGATCGTGAACAAC
ACGGTATATGATCCCCTGCAACCCGAGTTGGATAGCTTCAAAGAGGAATTGGATAAATACTTTAAGAATC
ATACTTCACCCGATGTTGATCTCGGGGACATATCAGGAATAAATGCAAGTTTCGTCAACATTCAGAAAGA
GATTGATCGCCTTAATGAGGTCGCCAAGAACTTGAATGAATCTTTGATCGACTTGCAAGAACTGGGCAAA
TACGAACAATATATTAAATGGCCCTGGTACATTTGGTTGGGCTTTATCGCCGGACTTATAGCTATCGTTA
TGGTCACAATTATGTTGTGCTGTATGACTAGCTGTTGTTCCTGCTTGAAAGGATGTTGCAGTTGCGGATC
TTGTTGTAAATAAAGGATCCTCTAGAAGTTGTCTCCTCCTGCACTGACTGACTGATACAATCGATTTCTG
GATCCGCAGGCCTAATCAACCTCTGGATTACAAAATTTGTGAAAGATTGACTGGTATTCTTAACTATGTT
GCTCCTTTTACGCTATGTGGATACGCTGCTTTAATGCCTTTGTATCATGCTATTGCTTCCCGTATGGCTT
TCATTTTCTCCTCCTTGTATAAATCCTGGTTGCTGTCTCTTTATGAGGAGTTGTGGCCCGTTGTCAGGCA
ACGTGGCGTGGTGTGCACTGTGTTTGCTGACGCAACCCCCACTGGTTGGGGCATTGCCACCACCTGTCAG
CTCCTTTCCGGGACTTTCGCTTTCCCCCTCCCTATTGCCACGGCGGAACTCATCGCCGCCTGCCTTGCCC
GCTGCTGGACAGGGGCTCGGCTGTTGGGCACTGACAATTCCGTGGTGTTGTCGGGGAAGCTGACGTCCTT
TCCATGGCTGCTCGCCTGTGTTGCCACCTGGATTCTGCGCGGGACGTCCTTCTGCTACGTCCCTTCGGCC
CTCAATCCAGCGGACCTTCCTTCCCGCGGCCTGCTGCCGGCTCTGCGGCCTCTTCCGCGTCTTCGCCTTC
GCCCTCAGACGAGTCGGATCTCCCTTTGGGCCGCCTCCCCGCCTGTCTAGCTTGACTGACTGAGATACAG
CGTACCTTCAGCTCACAGACATGATAAGATACATTGATGAGTTTGGACAAACCACAACTAGAATGCAGTG
AAAAAAATGCTTTATTTGTGAAATTTGTGATGCTATTGCTTTATTTGTAACCATTATAAGCTGCAATAAA
CAAGTTAACAACAACAATTGCATTCATTTTATGTTTCAGGTTCAGGGGGAGGTGTGGGAGGTTTTTTAAA
GCAAGTAAAACCTCTACAAATGTGGTATTGGCCCATCTCTATCGGTATCGTAGCATAACCCCTTGGGGCC
TCTAAACGGGTCTTGAGGGGTTTTTTGTGCCCCTCGGGCCGGATTGCTATCTACCGGCATTGGCGCAGAA
AAAAATGCCTGATGCGACGCTGCGCGTCTTATACTCCCACATATGCCAGATTCAGCAACGGATACGGCTT
CCCCAACTTGCCCACTTCCATACGTGTCCTCCTTACCAGAAATTTATCCTTAAGGTCGTCAGCTATCCTG
CAGGCGATCTCTCGATTTCGATCAAGACATTCCTTTAATGGTCTTTTCTGGACACCACTAGGGGTCAGAA
GTAGTTCATCAAACTTTCTTCCCTCCCTAATCTCATTGGTTACCTTGGGCTATCGAAACTTAATTAAGCG
ATCTGCATCTCAATTAGTCAGCAACCATAGTCCCGCCCCTAACTCCGCCCATCCCGCCCCTAACTCCGCC
CAGTTCCGCCCATTCTCCGCCCCATCGCTGACTAATTTTTTTTATTTATGCAGAGGCCGAGGCCGCCTCG
GCCTCTGAGCTATTCCAGAAGTAGTGAGGAGGCTTTTTTGGAGGCCTAGGCTTTTGCAAAGGAGGTAGCC
AACATGATTGAACAAGATGGATTGCACGCAGGTTCTCCCGCCGCTTGGGTGGAGAGGCTATTCGGCTATG
ACTGGGCACAACAGACAATCGGCTGCTCTGATGCCGCCGTGTTCCGGCTGTCAGCGCAGGGGCGCCCGGT
TCTTTTTGTCAAGACCGACCTGTCCGGTGCCCTGAATGAACTCCAGGACGAGGCAGCGCGGCTATCGTGG
CTGGCCACGACGGGCGTTCCTTGCGCAGCTGTGCTCGACGTTGTCACTGAAGCGGGAAGGGACTGGCTGC
TATTGGGCGAAGTGCCGGGGCAGGATCTCCTGTCATCTCACCTTGCTCCTGCCGAGAAAGTATCCATCAT
GGCTGATGCAATGCGGCGGCTGCATACGCTTGATCCGGCTACCTGCCCATTCGACCACCAAGCGAAACAT
CGCATCGAGCGAGCACGTACTCGGATGGAAGCCGGTCTTGTCGATCAGGATGATCTGGACGAAGAGCATC
AGGGGCTCGCGCCAGCCGAACTGTTCGCCAGGCTCAAGGCGCGGATGCCCGACGGCGAGGATCTCGTCGT
GACCCACGGCGATGCCTGCTTGCCGAATATCATGGTGGAAAATGGCCGCTTTTCTGGATTCATCGACTGT
GGCCGGCTGGGTGTGGCGGACCGCTATCAGGACATAGCGTTGGCTACCCGTGATATTGCTGAAGAGCTTG
GCGGCGAATGGGCTGACCGCTTCCTCGTGCTTTACGGTATCGCCGCTCCCGATTCGCAGCGCATCGCCTT
CTATCGCCTTCTTGACGAGTTCTTCTAGTATGTAAGCCCTGTGCCTTCTAGTTGCCAGCCATCTGTTGTT
TGCCCCTCCCCCGTGCCTTCCTTGACCCTGGAAGGTGCCACTCCCACTGTCCTTTCCTAATAAAATGAGG
AAATTGCATCGCATTGTCTGAGTAGGTGTCATTCTATTCTGGGGGGTGGGGTGGGGCAGGACAGCAAGGG
GGAGGATTGGGAAGACAATAGCAGGCATGCTGGGGATGCGGTGGGCTCTATGGTTAATTAACCAGTCAAG
TCAGCTACTTGGCGAGATCGACTTGTCTGGGTTTCGACTACGCTCAGAATTGCGTCAGTCAAGTTCGATC
TGGTCCTTGCTATTGCACCCGTTCTCCGATTACGAGTTTCATTTAAATCATGTGAGCAAAAGGCCAGCAA
AAGGCCAGGAACCGTAAAAAGGCCGCGTTGCTGGCGTTTTTCCATAGGCTCCGCCCCCCTGACGAGCATC
ACAAAAATCGACGCTCAAGTCAGAGGTGGCGAAACCCGACAGGACTATAAAGATACCAGGCGTTTCCCCC
TGGAAGCTCCCTCGTGCGCTCTCCTGTTCCGACCCTGCCGCTTACCGGATACCTGTCCGCCTTTCTCCCT
TCGGGAAGCGTGGCGCTTTCTCATAGCTCACGCTGTAGGTATCTCAGTTCGGTGTAGGTCGTTCGCTCCA
AGCTGGGCTGTGTGCACGAACCCCCCGTTCAGCCCGACCGCTGCGCCTTATCCGGTAACTATCGTCTTGA
GTCCAACCCGGTAAGACACGACTTATCGCCACTGGCAGCAGCCACTGGTAACAGGATTAGCAGAGCGAGG
TATGTAGGCGGTGCTACAGAGTTCTTGAAGTGGTGGCCTAACTACGGCTACACTAGAAGAACAGTATTTG
GTATCTGCGCTCTGCTGAAGCCAGTTACCTTCGGAAAAAGAGTTGGTAGCTCTTGATCCGGCAAACAAAC
CACCGCTGGTAGCGGTGGTTTTTTTGTTTGCAAGCAGCAGATTACGCGCAGAAAAAAAGGATCTCAAGAA
GATCCTTTGATCTTTTCTACGGGGTCTGACGCTCAGTGGAACGAAAACTCACGTTAAGGGATTTTGGTCA
TGAGATTATCAAAAAGGATCTTCACCTAGATCCTTTTAAATTAAAAATGAAGTTTTAAATCAATCTAAAG
TATATATGAGTAAACTTGGTCTGACAGTTACCAATGCTTAATCAGTGAGGCACCTATCTCAGCGATCTGT
CTATTTCGTTCATCCATAGTTGCATTTAAATTTCCGAACTCTCCAAGGCCCTCGTCGGAAAATCTTCAAA
CCTTTCGTCCGATCCATCTTGCAGGCTACCTCTCGAACGAACTATCGCAAGTCTCTTGGCCGGCCTTGCG
CCTTGGCTATTGCTTGGCAGCGCCTATCGCCAGGTATTACTCCAATCCCGAATATCCGAGATCGGGATCA
CCCGAGAGAAGTTCAACCTACATCCTCAATCCCGATCTATCCGAGATCCGAGGAATATCGAAATCGGGGC
GCGCCTGGTGTACCGAGAACGATCCTCTCAGTGCGAGTCTCGACGATCCATATCGTTGCTTGGCAGTCAG
CCAGTCGGAATCCAGCTTGGGACCCAGGAAGTCCAATCGTCAGATATTGTACTCAAGCCTGGTCACGGCA
GCGTACCGATCTGTTTAAACCTAGATATTGATAGTCTGATCGGTCAACGTATAATCGAGTCCTAGCTTTT
GCAAACATCTATCAAGAGACAGGATCAGCAGGAGGCTTTCGCATGAGTATTCAACATTTCCGTGTCGCCC
TTATTCCCTTTTTTGCGGCATTTTGCCTTCCTGTTTTTGCTCACCCAGAAACGCTGGTGAAAGTAAAAGA
TGCTGAAGATCAGTTGGGTGCGCGAGTGGGTTACATCGAACTGGATCTCAACAGCGGTAAGATCCTTGAG
AGTTTTCGCCCCGAAGAACGCTTTCCAATGATGAGCACTTTTAAAGTTCTGCTATGTGGCGCGGTATTAT
CCCGTATTGACGCCGGGCAAGAGCAACTCGGTCGCCGCATACACTATTCTCAGAATGACTTGGTTGAGTA
TTCACCAGTCACAGAAAAGCATCTTACGGATGGCATGACAGTAAGAGAATTATGCAGTGCTGCCATAACC
ATGAGTGATAACACTGCGGCCAACTTACTTCTGACAACGATTGGAGGACCGAAGGAGCTAACCGCTTTTT
TGCACAACATGGGGGATCATGTAACTCGCCTTGATCGTTGGGAACCGGAGCTGAATGAAGCCATACCAAA
CGACGAGCGTGACACCACGATGCCTGTAGCAATGGCAACAACCTTGCGTAAACTATTAACTGGCGAACTA
CTTACTCTAGCTTCCCGGCAACAGTTGATAGACTGGATGGAGGCGGATAAAGTTGCAGGACCACTTCTGC
GCTCGGCCCTTCCGGCTGGCTGGTTTATTGCTGATAAATCTGGAGCCGGTGAGCGTGGGTCTCGCGGTAT
CATTGCAGCACTGGGGCCAGATGGTAAGCCCTCCCGTATCGTAGTTATCTACACGACGGGGAGTCAGGCA
ACTATGGATGAACGAAATAGACAGATCGCTGAGATAGGTGCCTCACTGATTAAGCATTGGTAACCGATTC
TAGGTGCATTGGCGCAGAAAAAAATGCCTGATGCGACGCTGCGCGTCTTATACTCCCACATATGCCAGAT
TCAGCAACGGATACGGCTTCCCCAACTTGCCCACTTCCATACGTGTCCTCCTTACCAGAAATTTATCCTT
AAGATCCCGAATCGTTTAAACTCGACTCTGGCTCTATCGAATCTCCGTCGTTTCGAGCTTACGCGAACAG
CCGTGGCGCTCATTTGCTCGTCGGGCATCGAATCTCGTCAGCTATCGTCAGCTTACCTTTTTGGCAGCGA
TCGCGGCTCCCGACATCTTGGACCATTAGCTCCACAGGTATCTTCTTCCCTCTAGTGGTCATAACAGCAG
CTTCAGCTACCTCTCAATTCAAAAAACCCCTCAAGACCCGTTTAGAGGCCCCAAGGGGTTATGCTATCAA
TCGTTGCGTTACACACACAAAAAACCAACACACATCCATCTTCGATGGATAGCGATTTTATTATCTAACT
GCTGATCGAGTGTAGCCAGATCTAGTAATCAATTACGGGGTCATTAGTTCATAGCCCATATATGGAGTTC
CGCGTTACATAACTTACGGTAAATGGCCCGCCTGGCTGACCGCCCAACGACCCCCGCCCATTGACGTCAA
TAATGACGTATGTTCCCATAGTAACGCCAATAGGGACTTTCCATTGACGTCAATGGGTGGAGTATTTACG
GTAAACTGCCCACTTGGCAGTACATCAAGTGTATCATATGCCAAGTACGCCCCCTATTGACGTCAATGAC
GGTAAATGGCCCGCCTGGCATTATGCCCAGTACATGACCTTATGGGACTTTCCTACTTGGCAGTACATCT
ACGTATTAGTCATCGCTATTACCATGCTGATGCGGTTTTGGCAGTACATCAATGGGCGTGGATAGCGGTT
TGACTCACGGGGATTTCCAAGTCTCCACCCCATTGACGTCAATGGGAGTTTGTTTTGGCACCAAAATCAA
CGGGACTTTCCAAAATGTCGTAACAACTCCGCCCCATTGACGCAAATGGGCGGTAGGCGTGTACGGTGGG
AGGTCTATATAAGCAGAGCTGGTTTAGTGAACCGTCAGATCGCCTGGAGACGCCATCCACGCTGTTTTGA
CCTCCATAGAAGACACCGGGACCGATCCAGCCTCCCCTCGAAGCTTACATGTGGTACCGAGCTCGGATCC
TGAGAACTTCAGGGTGAGTCTATGGGACCCTTGATGTTTTCTTTCCCCTTCTTTTCTATGGTTAAGTTCA
TGTCATAGGAAGGGGAGAAGTAACAGGGTACACATATTGACCAAATCAGGGTAATTTTGCATTTGTAATT
TTAAAAAATGCTTTCTTCTTTTAATATACTTTTTTGTTTATCTTATTTCTAATACTTTCCCTAATCTCTT
TCTTTCAGGGCAATAATGATACAATGTATCATGCCTCTTTGCACCATTCTAAAGAATAACAGTGATAATT
TCTGGGTTAAGGCAATAGCAATATTTCTGCATATAAATATTTCTGCATATAAATTGTAACTGATGTAAGA
GGTTTCATATTGCTAATAGCAGCTACAATCCAGCTACCATTCTGCTTTTATTTTATGGTTGGGATAAGGC
TGGATTATTCTGAGTCCAAGCTAGGCCCTTTTGCTAATCATGTTCATACCTCTTATCTTCCTCCCACAGC
TCCTGGGCAACGTGCTGGTCTGTGTGCTGGCCCATCACTTTGGCAAAGGCGGCCGCCATGTTTGTGTTCC
TCGTTCTCCTGCCCCTCGTTTCTTCCCAATGC
Features (pLannotate 1.2.2; 21 found; start..end, strand, type, name):
   3794..4382    +  misc_feature   WPRE: woodchuck hepatitis virus posttranscriptional regulatory element
   4435..4556    -  polyA_signal   SV40 poly(A) signal: SV40 polyadenylation signal
   4579..4648    -  CDS            large T antigen (fragment): large T antigen from SV40 (simian virus 40)
   4671..4717    +  terminator     T7 terminator: transcription terminator for bacteriophage T7 RNA polymerase
   4747..4883    +  terminator     rrnG terminator: transcription terminator from the E. coli ribosomal RNA rrnG operon (Albrechtsen et al., 1991)
   4928..4999    +  misc_feature   3' β-globin insulator: insulator downstream of the human β-globin locus (Farrell et al., 2002)
   5044..5240    +  promoter       SV40 promoter: SV40 early promoter
   5254..6045    +  CDS            neo: KKA2_KLEPN - Also known as kan, nptII. Experimental evidence at protein level: Swiss-Prot protein existence level 1. Resistance to kanamycin, neomycin, paromomycin, ribostamycin, butirosin and gentamicin B. From Klebsiella pneumoniae.
   6059..6283    +  polyA_signal   bGH poly(A) signal: bovine growth hormone polyadenylation signal
   6479..7067    -  rep_origin     ori: high-copy-number ColE1/pMB1/pBR322/pUC origin of replication
   7239..7303    -  CDS            bla(M) (fragment): β-lactamase lacking the signal sequence; bla(M); allows cytosolic expression of β-lactamase
   7813..8673    +  CDS            AmpR: β-lactamase; bla; confers resistance to ampicillin, carbenicillin, and related antibiotics
   8686..8822    +  terminator     rrnG terminator: transcription terminator from the E. coli ribosomal RNA rrnG operon (Albrechtsen et al., 1991)
   8974..9045    +  misc_feature   5' β-globin insulator: insulator upstream of the human β-globin locus (Farrell et al., 2002)
   9050..9096    -  terminator     T7 terminator: transcription terminator for bacteriophage T7 RNA polymerase
   9114..9162    -  polyA_signal   poly(A) signal: synthetic polyadenylation signal
   9243..9546    +  enhancer       CMV enhancer: human cytomegalovirus immediate early enhancer
   9619..9636    -  promoter       CMV promoter (fragment): human cytomegalovirus (CMV) immediate early promoter
   9699..9750    +  promoter       CMVd2 promoter: truncated human cytomegalovirus (CMV) immediate early promoter that yields moderately reduced expression relative to the full-length promoter
   9884..10359   +  intron         β-globin intron: internally truncated intron from human β-globin
  10418..3720    +  CDS            S (across the origin): SPIKE_SARS2 - Experimental evidence at protein level: Swiss-Prot protein existence level 1. [Spike glycoprotein]: May down-regulate host tetherin (BST2) by lysosomal degradation, thereby counteracting its antiviral activity. From Severe acute respiratory syndrome coronavirus 2 (2019-nCoV) (SARS-CoV-2).
