[The description below was written by a language model from this plasmid's Addgene catalogue record and pLannotate feature annotations shown in this document.]
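Description:
pTwist-SARS-CoV-2 Δ18 P.1 is a mammalian expression plasmid of about 10.5 kb, built on a pTwist backbone, that encodes the spike glycoprotein of the SARS-CoV-2 P.1 variant with the last 18 C-terminal amino acids removed. It is propagated in E. coli through a high-copy ColE1/pUC-type origin and selected with ampicillin via a full-length β-lactamase gene. A separate cassette, consisting of the SV40 early promoter, the neo (nptII) coding sequence and a bovine growth hormone polyadenylation signal, could provide G418-type selection in mammalian cells, although the record does not describe that use.

The spike open reading frame spans the numbering origin of the circular sequence. It lies downstream of a CMV enhancer with CMV promoter elements, annotated as a short fragment plus a truncated CMVd2 promoter, followed by an internally truncated human β-globin intron, which generally improves mRNA processing and expression. A WPRE sits 3' of the coding sequence to boost transcript stability and export. An SV40 polyadenylation signal is annotated just beyond it, although on the opposite strand. The expression unit is framed by 5' and 3' β-globin insulator elements, and T7 and rrnG terminators plus a synthetic poly(A) signal are positioned to limit read-through transcription from neighbouring regions.

The stated purpose is pseudovirus production, with the plasmid supplying the truncated spike as the envelope protein. Cytoplasmic tail truncations of this kind are commonly used to improve spike incorporation into pseudotyped particles. The associated publication concerns escape of SARS-CoV-2 variants from vaccine-induced neutralising antibodies, consistent with use in pseudovirus neutralisation assays. The specific P.1 substitutions are not listed in the record.
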