Addgene plasmid #173476: pTwist-SARS-CoV-2 Δ18 P.1
Purpose: Encodes SARS-CoV-2 P.1 Spike Protein lacking 18 C-terminal amino acids for pseudovirus production
Depositing lab: Alejandro Balazs. Depositing organization: Massachusetts General Hospital. Publication: Multiple SARS-CoV-2 variants escape neutralization by vaccine-induced humoral immunity. Garcia-Beltran WF, Lam EC, St Denis K, Nitido AD, Garcia ZH, Hauser BM, Feldman J, Pavlovic MN, Gregory DJ, Poznansky MC, Sigal A, Schmidt AG, Iafrate AJ, Naranbhai V, Balazs AB. Cell. 2021 Mar 12. pii: S0092-8674(21)00298-1. doi: 10.1016/j.cell.2021.03.013. PubMed 33743213.
Backbone
  Vector backbone: pTwist
  Vector type: Mammalian Expression
Growth in bacteria
  Bacterial resistance: Ampicillin, 100 μg/mL
  Growth temperature: 37°C
  Growth strain: DH5alpha
  Copy number: Unknown
Gene/Insert
  Gene/Insert name: SARS-CoV-2 Spike Truncated to remove 18 amino acids
Terms and licenses: Academic/Nonprofit Terms; Industry Terms: Not Available to Industry
How to cite: pTwist-SARS-CoV-2 Δ18 P.1 was a gift from Alejandro Balazs (Addgene plasmid # 173476 ; http://n2t.net/addgene:173476 ; RRID:Addgene_173476)
